>Addgene plasmid #206117 | cacna2d3 BBS pMT2 | addgene full sequence | sequence record 406752 | Addgene NGS Result
AAGCTTTTTGCAAAAGCCTAGGCCTCCAAAAAAGCCTCCTCACTACTTCTGGAATAGCTCAGAGGCCGAG
GCGGCCTCGGCCTCTGCATAAATAAAAAAAATTAGTCAGCCATGGGGCGGAGAATGGGCGGAACTGGGCG
GAGTTAGGGGCGGGATGGGCGGAGTTAGGGGCGGGACTATGGTTGCTGACTAATTGAGATGCATGCTTTG
CATACTTCTGCCTGCTGGGGAGCCTGGGGACTTTCCACACCTGGTTGCTGACTAATTGAGATGCATGCTT
TGCATACTTCTGCCTGCTGGGGAGCCTGGGGACTTTCCACACCCTAACTGACACACATTCCACAGGATCC
GGTCGCGCGAATTTCGAGCGGTGTTCCGCGGTCCTCCTCGTATAGAAACTCGGACCACTCTGAGACGAAG
GCTCGCGTCCAGGCCAGCACGAAGGAGGCTAAGTGGGAGGGGTAGCGGTCGTTGTCCACTAGGGGGTCCA
CTCGCTCCAGGGTGTGAAGACACATGTCGCCCTCTTCGGCATCAAGGAAGGTGATTGGTTTATAGGTGTA
GGCCACGTGACCGGGTGTTCCTGAAGGGGGGCTATAAAAGGGGGTGGGGGCGCGTTCGTCCTCACTCTCT
TCCGCATCGCTGTCTGCGAGGGCCAGCTGTTGGGCTCGCGGTTGAGGACAAACTCTTCGCGGTCTTTCCA
GTACTCTTGGATCGGAAACCCGTCGGCCTCCGAACGGTACTCCGCCACCGAGGGACCTGAGCGAGTCCGC
ATCGACCGGATCGGAAAACCTCTCGACTGTTGGGGTGAGTACTCCCTCTCAAAAGCGGGCATGACTTCTG
CGCTAAGATTGTCAGTTTCCAAAAACGAGGAGGATTTGATATTCACCTGGCCCGCGGTGATGCCTTTGAG
GGTGGCCGCGTCCATCTGGTCAGAAAAGACAATCTTTTTGTTGTCAAGCTTGAGGTGTGGCAGGCTTGAG
ATCTGGCCATACACTTGAGTGACAATGACATCCACTTTGCCTTTCTCTCCACAGGTGTCCACTCCCAGGT
CCAACTGCAGGCGAGCCTGAATTGCGGCCGCTCCAGTCGCCGCCGCCGCCGCCGCCGCCAGGATGGCCGG
GCCGGGCTCGCTGTGCTGCGCGTCCCGGGGGGCCTCGGCGCTCCTAGCCACCGCGCTTCTCTACGCCGCT
CTGGGGGACGTGGTGCGCTCCGAGCAGCAGATCCCGCTCTCCGTAGTGAAGCTGTGGGCCTCCGCTTTTG
GTGGGGAGATAAAATCCATCGCTGCCAAGTACTCGGGCTCCCAGCTTCTGCAAAAGAAATACAAAGAGTA
TGAGAAGGACGTTGCCATTGAAGAAATCGACGGTCTCCAACTGGTGAAGAAGTTGGCTAAAATCATGGAG
GAGATGTTCCACAAGAAGTCCGAGGCAGTGAGGCGTCTTGTGGAGGCTGCAGAGGAGGCACACCTGAAAC
ATGAATTTGATGCTGACTTGCAGTATGAATACTTCAATGCTGTGCTGATCAACGAGAGGGACAAAGACGG
GAACTTTTTGGAATTGGGAAAGGAATTCATCTTAGCCCCCAATGACCATTTTAATAATTTGCCTGTGAAC
ATCAGTCTGAGTGATGTGCAAGTGCCAACGAACATGTACAACAAAGATCCTGCCATTGTCAATGGAGTGT
ATTGGTCTGAATCTCTAAACAAAGTTTTTGTGGATAACTTTGATCGGGATCCGTCTCTCATATGGCAGTA
CTTTGGAAGTGCAAAGGGCTTTTTCAGACAGTACCCAGGGATTAAATGGGAACCAGATGAGAATGGAGTC
ATTGCCTTTGACTGCAGGAACAGAAAATGGTACATCCAGGCAGCGACTTCTCCAAAGGATGTTGTCATTT
TGGTGGACGTCAGTGGGAGCATGAAAGGACTCCGCTTGACCATCGCCAAGCAAACAGTGTCCTCAATACT
GGATACTCTGGGTGATGATGACTTCTTCAACATCATCACGTATAACGAAGAGCTTCACTATGTGGAACCT
TGTCTGAACGGAACACTGGTTCAAGCTGACAGGACCAACAAGGAGCACTTCAGGGAGCATTTGGACAAAC
TTTTTGCCAAAGGGATTGGAATGCTGGATATCGCACTGAACGAGGCCTTCAACATACTGAGCGATTTCAA
CCACACTGGACAAGGAAGCATTTGCAGCCAGGCCATCATGCTCATAACTGATGGGGCAGTGGACACCTAT
GATACCATCTTTGCAAAATATAATTGGCCAGACCGAAAGGTTCGAATCTTTACTTACCTCATTGGACGGG
AGGCTGCTTTTGCCGACAATCTCAAGTGGATGGCTTGTGCTAACAAAGGATTTTTCACCCAGATCTCCAC
CTTGGCTGATGTGCAGGAAAATGTCATGGAATACCTCCATGTGCTTAGCCGACCTAAAGTCATTGACCAG
GAGCATGATGTGGTGTGGACCGAAGCGTACATTGACAGCACCCTCCCTCAGGCTCAAAAGCTTGCTGATG
ATCAGGGCCTCGTCTTGATGACCACGGTGGCCATGCCTGTGTTTAGTAAGCAGAACGAAACTAGGTCAAA
GGGCATTCTTCTGGGTGTGGTTGGCACAGATGTCCCAGTTAAAGAGCTTCTGAAGACCATCCCCAAATAC
AAGTTAGGAATTCATGGTTACGCCTTCGCCATCACGAATAATGGATATATCCTGACGCACCCGGAGCTCA
GGCCACTGTATGAAGAAGGAAAAAAACGGAGGAAACCCAACTACAGTAGTGTGGATCTCTCTGAAGTCGA
GTGGGAAGACCGGGATGATGTGTTACGAAATGCCATGGTAAATCGGAAGACTGGGAAATTCTCCATGGAA
GTGAAGAAGACCGTGGACAAAGGGAAATGGAGATACTACGAGAGCTCCCTGGAGCCCTACCCTGACCGGG
TTTTGGTGATGACCAATGACTACTACTATACAGACATCAAGGGTACTCCTTTCAGTTTAGGTGTGGCGCT
CTCCAGGGGCCATGGGAAATACTTCTTCCGAGGGAATGTAACCATTGAAGAAGGCCTCCATGACTTAGAA
CATCCTGACGTGTCCTTGGCAGATGAATGGTCCTACTGCAACACTGACCTGCACCCAGAGCACCGCCATC
TATCTCAACTGGAAGCCATTAAGCTCTACCTCAAAGGCAAGGAGCCTCTGCTTCAATGTGACAAAGAATT
GATTCAAGAAGTCCTTTTTGATGCTGTGGTGAGCGCCCCTATTGAAGCCTATTGGACGAGCCTGGCCCTC
AACAAATCTGAGAATTCTGACAAGGGTGTAGAGGTCGCCTTCCTCGGCACTCGCACAGGCCTCTCAAGAA
TCAACCTGTTTGTGGGGGCCGAACAACTCACCAATCAGGACTTTCTGAAGGCTGGAGACAAAGAGAACAT
TTTTAATGCCGATCATTTCCCTCTCTGGTACAGAAGAGCTGCCGAGCAGATCGCAGGAAGCTTTGTCTAT
TCCATCCCCTTCAGCACAGGAACAGTCAACAAAAGCAATGTGGTGACAGCAAGTACCTCCATCCAGCTCC
TGGATGAGCGGAAATCTCCCGTGGTGGCAGCTGTAGGCATTCAGATGAAACTTGAATTCTTCCAAAGGAA
GTTCTGGACTGCCAGCAGACAGTGTGCCTCCCTGGATGGCAAATGCTCCATAAGCTGCGATGACGAGACT
GTGAACTGTTACCTTATAGACAATAACGGATTCATTCTGGTGTCTGAAGACTACACACAGACTGGAGATT
TTTTTGGTGAGGTGGAAGGAGCTGTCATGAACAAGTTGTTAACAATGGGTTCCTTTAAAAGAATAACCTT
GTACGACTACCAAGCCATGTGTAGAGCCAACAAGGAGAGCAGTGACAGTGCCCATGGACTTCTGGACCCC
TATAAGGCCTTTCTCTCTGCAGCCAAGTGGATAATGACGGAACTTGTCTTGTTCCTGGTGGAGTTTAACC
TGTGCAGTTGGTGGCACTCCGACATGACAGCTAAAGCCCAGAAACTGAAACAGACCCTGGAACCTTGTGA
TACTGAATACCCAGCCTTTGTTTCTGAACGCACCATCAAGGAGACCACAGGGAACATTGCTTGCGAAGAC
TGCTCCAAGTCCTTCGTCATCCAGCAAATCCCGAGTAGCAATCTGTTCATGGTGGTGGTGGACAGTAGCT
GTCTCTGTGAGTCCGTGGCTCCTATAACCATGGCACCCATTGAAATCAGGTATAATGAATCCCTTAAGTG
TGAACGGTTAAAGGCTCAGAAGATCAGACGACGTCCAGAATCCTGCCACGGCTTCCATCCTGAGGAGAAT
GCAAGAGAGTGTGGGGGTGCATCGAGTCTTCAGGCCCAGGCGGCCTTGCTGCTGCTGCCCCTGGTTTCGA
GTCTCTTCTCAAGGTGAGCGGCCGCACTAGTCCCGGGTACCTCGAGGAATTCCGGGGGGGACAGCTCAGG
GCTGCGATTTCGCGCCAAACTTGACGGCAATCCTAGCGTGAAGGCTGGTAGGATTTTATCCCCGCTGCCA
TCATGGTTCGACCATTGAACTGCATCGTCGCCGTGTCCCAAAATATGGGGATTGGCAAGAACGGAGACCT
ACCCTGGCCTCCGCTCAGGAACGAGTTCAAGTACTTCCAAAGAATGACCACAACCTCTTCAGTGGAAGGT
AAACAGAATCTGGTGATTATGGGTAGGAAAACCTGGTTCTCCATTCCTGAGAAGAATCGACCTTTAAAGG
ACAGAATTAATATAGTTCTCAGTAGAGAACTCAAAGAACCACCACGAGGAGCTCATTTTCTTGCCAAAAG
TTTGGATGATGCCTTAAGACTTATTGAACAACCGGAATTGGCAAGTAAAGTAGACATGGTTTGGATAGTC
GGAGGCAGTTCTGTTTACCAGGAAGCCATGAATCAACCAGGCCACCTCAGACTCTTTGTGACAAGGATCA
TGCAGGAATTTGAAAGTGACACGTTTTTCCCAGAAATTGATTTGGGGAAATATAAACTTCTCCCAGAATA
CCCAGGCGTCCTCTCTGAGGTCCAGGAGGAAAAAGGCATCAAGTATAAGTTTGAAGTCTACGAGAAGAAA
GACTAACAGGAAGATGCTTTCAAGTTCTCTGCTCCCCTCCTAAAGCTATGCATTTTTATAAGACCATGGG
ACTTTTGCTGGCTTTAGATCATAATCAGCCATACCACATTTGTAGAGGTTTTACTTGCTTTAAAAAACCT
CCCACACCTCCCCCTGAACCTGAAACATAAAATGAATGCAATTGTTGTTGTTAACTTGTTTATTGCAGCT
TATAATGGTTACAAATAAAGCAATAGCATCACAAATTTCACAAATAAAGCATTTTTTTCACTGCATTCTA
GTTGTGGTTTGTCCAAACTCATCAATGTATCTTATCATGTCTGGATCCCCGGCCAACGGTCTGGTGACCC
GGCTGCGAGAGCTCGGTGTACCTGAGACGCGAGTAAGCCCTTGAGTCAAAGACGTAGTCGTTGCAAGTCC
GCACCAGGTACTGATATCCCACCAAAAAGTGCGGCGGCGGCTGGCGGTAGAGGGGCCAGCGTAGGGTGGC
CGGGGCTCCGGGGGCGAGGTCTTCCAACATAAGGCGATGATATCCGTAGATGTACCTGGACATCCAGGTG
ATGCCGGCGGCGGTGGTGGAGGCGCGCGGAAAGTCGCGGACGCGGTTCCAGATGTTGCGCAGCGGCAAAA
AGTGCTCCATGGTCGGGACGCTCTGGCCGGTGAGGCGTGCGCAGTCGTTGACGCTCTAGACCGTGCAAAA
GGAGAGCCTGTAAGCGGGCACTCTTCCGTGGTCTGGTGGATAAATTCGCAAGGGTATCATGGCGGACGAC
CGGGGTTCGAACCCCGGATCCGGCCGTCCGCCGTGATCCATGCGGTTACCGCCCGCGTGTCGAACCCAGG
TGTGCGACGTCAGACAACGGGGGAGCGCTCCTTTTGGCTTCCTTCCAGGCGCGGCGGCTGCTGCGCTAGC
TTTTTTGGCGAGCTCGAATTAATTCTGCATTAATGAATCGGCCAACGCGCGGGGAGAGGCGGTTTGCGTA
TTGGGCGCTCTTCCGCTTCCTCGCTCACTGACTCGCTGCGCTCGGTCGTTCGGCTGCGGCGAGCGGTATC
AGCTCACTCAAAGGCGGTAATACGGTTATCCACAGAATCAGGGGATAACGCAGGAAAGAACATGTGAGCA
AAAGGCCAGCAAAAGGCCAGGAACCGTAAAAAGGCCGCGTTGCTGGCGTTTTTCCATAGGCTCCGCCCCC
CTGACGAGCATCACAAAAATCGACGCTCAAGTCAGAGGTGGCGAAACCCGACAGGACTATAAAGATACCA
GGCGTTTCCCCCTGGAAGCTCCCTCGTGCGCTCTCCTGTTCCGACCCTGCCGCTTACCGGATACCTGTCC
GCCTTTCTCCCTTCGGGAAGCGTGGCGCTTTCTCATAGCTCACGCTGTAGGTATCTCAGTTCGGTGTAGG
TCGTTCGCTCCAAGCTGGGCTGTGTGCACGAACCCCCCGTTCAGCCCGACCGCTGCGCCTTATCCGGTAA
CTATCGTCTTGAGTCCAACCCGGTAAGACACGACTTATCGCCACTGGCAGCAGCCACTGGTAACAGGATT
AGCAGAGCGAGGTATGTAGGCGGTGCTACAGAGTTCTTGAAGTGGTGGCCTAACTACGGCTACACTAGAA
GAACAGTATTTGGTATCTGCGCTCTGCTGAAGCCAGTTACCTTCGGAAAAAGAGTTGGTAGCTCTTGATC
CGGCAAACAAACCACCGCTGGTAGCGGTGGTTTTTTTGTTTGCAAGCAGCAGATTACGCGCAGAAAAAAA
GGATCTCAAGAAGATCCTTTGATCTTTTCTACGGGGTCTGACGCTCAGTGGAACGAAAACTCACGTTAAG
GGATTTTGGTCATGAGATTATCAAAAAGGATCTTCACCTAGATCCTTTTAAATTAAAAATGAAGTTTTAA
ATCAATCTAAAGTATATATGAGTAAACTTGGTCTGACAGTTACCAATGCTTAATCAGTGAGGCACCTATC
TCAGCGATCTGTCTATTTCGTTCATCCATAGTTGCCTGACTCCCCGTCGTGTAGATAACTACGATACGGG
AGGGCTTACCATCTGGCCCCAGTGCTGCAATGATACCGCGAGACCCACGCTCACCGGCTCCAGATTTATC
AGCAATAAACCAGCCAGCCGGAAGGGCCGAGCGCAGAAGTGGTCCTGCAACTTTATCCGCCTCCATCCAG
TCTATTAATTGTTGCCGGGAAGCTAGAGTAAGTAGTTCGCCAGTTAATAGTTTGCGCAACGTTGTTGCCA
TTGCTACAGGCATCGTGGTGTCACGCTCGTCGTTTGGTATGGCTTCATTCAGCTCCGGTTCCCAACGATC
AAGGCGAGTTACATGATCCCCCATGTTGTGCAAAAAAGCGGTTAGCTCCTTCGGTCCTCCGATCGTTGTC
AGAAGTAAGTTGGCCGCAGTGTTATCACTCATGGTTATGGCAGCACTGCATAATTCTCTTACTGTCATGC
CATCCGTAAGATGCTTTTCTGTGACTGGTGAGTACTCAACCAAGTCATTCTGAGAATAGTGTATGCGGCG
ACCGAGTTGCTCTTGCCCGGCGTCAATACGGGATAATACCGCGCCACATAGCAGAACTTTAAAAGTGCTC
ATCATTGGAAAACGTTCTTCGGGGCGAAAACTCTCAAGGATCTTACCGCTGTTGAGATCCAGTTCGATGT
AACCCACTCGTGCACCCAACTGATCTTCAGCATCTTTTACTTTCACCAGCGTTTCTGGGTGAGCAAAAAC
AGGAAGGCAAAATGCCGCAAAAAAGGGAATAAGGGCGACACGGAAATGTTGAATACTCATACTCTTCCTT
TTTCAATATTATTGAAGCATTTATCAGGGTTATTGTCTCATGAGCGGATACATATTTGAATGTATTTAGA
AAAATAAACAAATAGGGGTTCCGCGCACATTTCCCCGAAAAGTGCCACCTGACGTCTAAGAAACCATTAT
TATCATGACATTAACCTATAAAAATAGGCGTATCACGAGGCCCTTTCGTCTCGCGCGTTTCGGTGATGAC
GGTGAAAACCTCTGACACATGCAGCTCCCGGAGACGGTCACAGCTTGTCTGTAAGCGGATGCCGGGAGCA
GACAAGCCCGTCAGGGCGCGTCAGCGGGTGTTGGCGGGTGTCGGGGCTGGCTTAACTATGCGGCATCAGA
GCAGATTGTACTGAGAGTGCACCATATGCGGTGTGAAATACCGCACAGATGCGTAAGGAGAAAATACCGC
ATCAGGCGCCATTCGCCATTCAGGCTGCGCAACTGTTGGGAAGGGCGATCGGTGCGGGCCTCTTCGCTAT
TACGCCAGCTGGCGAAAGGGGGATGTGCTGCAAGGCGATTAAGTTGGGTAACGCCAGGGTTTTCCCAGTC
ACGACGTTGTAAAACGACGGCCAGTGCC
Features (pLannotate 1.2.2; 17 found; start..end, strand, type, name):
      7..336     -  promoter       SV40 promoter: SV40 enhancer and early promoter
    357..788     -  CDS            POL (fragment): DPOL_ADE05 - Experimental evidence at protein level: Swiss-Prot protein existence level 1. Eukaryotic-type DNA polymerase involved in viral genomic replication. DNA synthesis is protein primed, and acts in a strand displacement replication. Assembles in complex with viral pTP, DBP, host NFIA and host POU2F1/OCT1 on viral origin of replication. The polymerase covalently transfers dCMP onto pTP, thereby initiating complementary strand synthesis. From Human adenovirus C serotype 5 (HAdV-5) (Human adenovirus 5).
    805..1034    +  intron         chimeric intron: chimera between introns from adenovirus and immunoglobulin heavy chain genes
   1092..1109    -  promoter       chicken β-actin promoter (fragment): contains a 21-bp deletion relative to the standard chicken β-actin promoter
   1113..4424    +  CDS            Cacna2d3: CA2D3_MOUSE - Experimental evidence at protein level: Swiss-Prot protein existence level 1. The alpha-2/delta subunit of voltage-dependent calcium channels regulates calcium current density and activation/inactivation kinetics of the calcium channel. Acts as a regulatory subunit for P/Q- type calcium channel (CACNA1A), N-type (CACNA1B), L-type (CACNA1C OR CACNA1D) but not T-type (CACNA1G). From Mus musculus (Mouse).
   4553..5116    +  CDS            DHFR: mouse dihydrofolate reductase; Mus musculus Dhfr
   5197..5280    +  CDS            large T antigen (fragment): large T antigen from SV40 (simian virus 40)
   5303..5437    +  polyA_signal   SV40 poly(A) signal: SV40 polyadenylation signal
   5445..5795    -  CDS            PTP (fragment): TERM_ADE02 - Experimental evidence at protein level: Swiss-Prot protein existence level 1. Protein covalently bound to the viral DNA that acts as a primer for viral genomic replication by DNA strand displacement. Assembles on the viral origin of replication in an initiation complex with viral polymerase, DBP, host NFIA and host POU2F1/OCT1. During initiation, the polymerase covalently couples the first dCTP with Ser- 580 of pTP. The terminal protein stimulates the template activity over 20 fold compared to protein-free templates. Neo-synthesized viral genomes are linked to two preterminal prot
   5826..5982    +  ncRNA          VA: Accession: RF00102 - VA RNA
   6045..6098    -  CDS            lacI (fragment): lac repressor; lacI; The lac repressor binds to the lac operator to inhibit transcription in E. coli. This inhibition can be relieved by adding lactose or isopropyl-β-D-thiogalactopyranoside (IPTG).
   6281..6869    -  rep_origin     ori: high-copy-number ColE1/pMB1/pBR322/pUC origin of replication
   7040..7900    -  CDS            AmpR: β-lactamase; bla; confers resistance to ampicillin, carbenicillin, and related antibiotics
   7901..8005    -  promoter       AmpR promoter: bla
   8100..8135    +  CDS            rop (fragment): Rop protein, which maintains plasmids at low copy number; rop
   8237..8336    +  misc_feature   bom (fragment): basis of mobility region from pBR322
   8342..8496    -  CDS            lacZα (fragment): LacZα fragment of β-galactosidase; lacZ fragment
