[The description below was written by a language model from this plasmid's Addgene catalogue record and pLannotate feature annotations shown in this document.]
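Description:
cacna2d3 BBS pMT2 is a mammalian expression plasmid built on the pMT2 backbone that carries the mouse Cacna2d3 coding sequence, encoding the alpha2delta-3 auxiliary subunit of voltage-gated calcium channels. According to the record, the protein has been modified by insertion of a single bungarotoxin binding site (BBS) motif after amino acid 595. This short tag binds alpha-bungarotoxin, so labelled toxin can be used to detect the tagged protein. The feature table annotates the Cacna2d3 open reading frame as one continuous CDS and does not mark the BBS separately. Part of the plasmid derives from an earlier alpha2delta-3 clone made by another group.

Expression follows the usual pMT2 arrangement, listed as Ad MLP/TPL/SV40. An SV40 enhancer/early promoter region lies next to adenoviral sequence. That sequence is picked up by the annotation as fragments of adenovirus polymerase and terminal protein genes, which most likely reflects the major late promoter and tripartite leader segments rather than intended coding regions. A chimeric adenovirus/immunoglobulin intron sits upstream of the insert. Downstream of Cacna2d3 are a mouse DHFR coding sequence, a remnant of SV40 large T antigen and the SV40 polyadenylation signal. An adenoviral VA RNA gene follows, an element generally included to enhance translation in transfected cells. The very short chicken β-actin promoter, lacI, rop, bom and lacZα fragments appear to be incidental matches or backbone remnants.

In bacteria the plasmid is maintained at high copy through a ColE1/pUC-type origin and selected with ampicillin via β-lactamase. The sequenced record is about 8.5 kb. The construct is intended for expressing tagged alpha2delta-3 in mammalian cells, though the record does not describe specific experiments.
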