Addgene plasmid #206117: cacna2d3 BBS pMT2
Purpose: expression of mouse calcium channel alpha2delta-3 with a single Bungarotoxin binding site motif inserted after aa595
Depositing lab: Annette Dolphin. Depositing organization: University College London.
Backbone
  Vector backbone: pMT2
  Backbone manufacturer: Genetics Institute Inc
  Backbone size w/o insert (bp): 5163
  Vector type: Mammalian Expression
Growth in bacteria
  Bacterial resistance: Ampicillin, 100 μg/mL
  Growth temperature: 37°C
  Growth strain: DH5alpha
  Copy number: High Copy
Gene/Insert
  Gene/Insert name: cacna2d3 (alt name: alpha2delta-3)
  Species: M. musculus (mouse)
  Entrez Gene: Cacna2d3 (a.k.a. Cacnad3)
  Promoter: Ad MLP/TPL/SV40
  Cloning method: Restriction Enzyme; 5′ cloning site unknown (unknown if destroyed)
  Sequencing primers: 5′ AGCTTGAGGTGTGGCAGGCTT; 3′ GGTCGAACCATGATGGCAGC
Resource information
  A portion of this plasmid was derived from a plasmid made by: Klugbauer and Hofmann
Terms and licenses: Academic/Nonprofit Terms; Industry Terms: Not Available to Industry
How to cite: cacna2d3 BBS pMT2 was a gift from Annette Dolphin (Addgene plasmid # 206117 ; http://n2t.net/addgene:206117 ; RRID:Addgene_206117)
